>Addgene plasmid #57865 | mKO2-Cx26-7 | depositor partial sequence | sequence record 89017 | insert sequence
GACGTCAGATCCGCTAGCGCTACCGGACTCAGATCTCGAGCTCAAGCTTCGAATTCGCGGCTGCACGCTC
CTCGGGACACAGTGCCAACCATCCAGAGGACAAGATGGATTGGGGCACACTACAGAGCATCCTCGGGGGT
GTCAACAAGCACTCCACCAGCATTGGGAAAATCTGGCTCACTGTCCTCTTCATCTTCCGCATCATGATCC
TCGTGGTGGCCGCGAAGGAGGTGTGGGGAGATGAGCAAGCCGATTTTGTTTGCAACACTCTCCAGCCTGG
CTGTAAGAATGTGTGCTACGACCACTACTTCCCCATCTCTCACATCCGGCTCTGGGCTCTGCAGCTGATC
ATGGTGTCCACGCCGGCCCTCCTGGTAGCTATGCACGTGGCCTACCGGAGACACGAAAAGAAACGGAAGT
TCATGAAGGGAGAGATAAAGAACGAGTTTAAGGACATCGAAGAGATCAAAACCCAGAAGGTCCGTATCGA
AGGGTCCCTGTGGTGGACCTACACCACCAGCATCTTCTTCCGGGTCATCTTCGAAGCTGTCTTCATGTAT
GTCTTTTACATCATGTACAATGGCTTCTTCATGCAGCGTCTGGTGAAGTGTAACGCCTGGCCTTGTCCCA
ATACAGTGGACTGCTTCATTTCCAGGCCCACAGAAAAGACTGTCTTCACGGTGTTCATGATCTCTGTGTC
TGGAATTTGCATCCTGCTAAACATCACAGAGCTGTGCTATCTGTTCATTAGGTATTGCTCAGGGAAGTCC
AAAAGACCAGTCGCGGATCCACCGGTCGCCACCATGGTGAGTGTGATTAAACCAGAGATGAAGATGAGGT
ACTACATGGACGGCTCCGTCAATGGGCATGAGTTCACAATTGAAGGTGAAGGCACAGGCAGACCTTACGA
GGGACATCAAGAGATGACACTACGCGTCACAATGGCCGAGGGCGGGCCAATGCCTTTCGCGTTTGACTTA
GTGTCACACGTGTTCTGTTACGGCCACAGAGTATTTACTAAATATCCAGAAGAGATACCAGACTATTTCA
AACAAGCATTTCCTGAAGGCCTGTCATGGGAAAGGTCGTTGGAGTTCGAAGATGGTGGGTCCGCTTCAGT
CAGTGCGCATATAAGCCTTAGAGGAAACACCTTCTACCACAAATCCAAATTTACTGGGGTTAACTTTCCT
GCCGATGGTCCTATCATGCAAAACCAAAGTGTTGATTGGGAGCCATCAACCGAGAAAATTACTGCCAGCG
ACGGAGTTCTGAAGGGTGATGTTACGATGTACCTAAAACTTGAAGGAGGCGGCAATCACAAATGCCAAAT
GAAGACTACTTACAAGGCGGCAAAAGAGATTCTTGAAATGCCAGGAGACCATTACATCGGCCATCGCCTC
GTCAGGAAAACCGAAGGCAACATTACTGAGCAGGTAGAAGATGCAGTAGCTCATAGCTAAGCGGCCGCGA
CTCTAGATCATAATCAGCCATACCACATT
