>Addgene plasmid #57865 | mKO2-Cx26-7 | addgene partial sequence | sequence record 100871 | mKO2-R 5'-CCTGTGCCTTCACCTTCAAT-3'
GTCCATGTAGTACCTCATCTTCATCTCTGGTTTAATCACACTCACCATGGTGGCGACCGGTGGATCCGCG
ACTGGTCTTTTGGACTTCCCTGAGCAATACCTAATGAACAGATAGCACAGCTCTGTGATGTTTAGCAGGA
TGCAAATTCCAGACACAGAGATCATGAACACCGTGAAGACAGTCTTTTCTGTGGGCCTGGAAATGAAGCA
GTCCACTGTATTGGGACAAGGCCAGGCGTTACACTTCACCAGACGCTGCATGAAGAAGCCATTGTACATG
ATGTAAAAGACATACATGAAGACAGCTTCGAAGATGACCCGGAAGAAGATGCTGGTGGTGTAGGTCCACC
ACAGGGACCCTTCGATACGGACCTTCTGGGTTTTGATCTCTTCGATGTCCTTAAACTCGTTCTTTATCTC
TCCCTTCATGAACTTCCGTTTCTTTTCGTGTCTCCGGTAGGCCACGTGCATAGCTACCAGGAGGGCCGGC
GTGGACACCATGATCAGCTGCAGAGCCCAGAGCCGGATGTGAGAGATGGGGAAGTAGTGGTCGTAGCACA
CATTCTTACAGCCAGGCTGGAGAGTGTTGCAAACAAAATCGGCTTGCTCATCTCCCCACACCTCCTTCGC
GGCCACCACGAGGATCATGATGCGGAAGATGAAGAGGACAGTGAGCCAGATTTTCCCAATGCTGGTGGAG
TGCTTGTTGACACCCCCGAGGATGCTCTGTAGTGTGCCCCAATCCATCTTGTCCTCTGGATGGTTGGCAC
TGTGTCCCGAGGAGCGTGCAGCCGCGAATTCGAAGCTTGAGCTCGAGATCTGAGTCCGGTAGCGCTAGCG
GATCTGACGGTTCACTAA
