[The description below was written by a language model from this plasmid's Addgene catalogue record.]
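Description:
mKO2-Cx26-7 is a mammalian expression plasmid that produces rat connexin 26 (the beta-2 gap junction protein, Cx26) fused to the orange fluorescent protein mKO2. It is built on an mKO2 fluorescent-protein vector backbone of about 4.75 kb (excluding the insert). It is maintained in E. coli as a high-copy plasmid under kanamycin selection. A neomycin resistance marker allows G418 selection of transfected mammalian cells, so stable lines can be derived in addition to transient expression. The record does not list the origin of replication or provide a feature table, so details of the backbone beyond these markers are not documented here.

Expression of the fusion is driven by the CMV promoter, a strong constitutive promoter in most mammalian cell types. The use of an SV40 polyA reverse sequencing primer suggests that the transcript terminates at an SV40 polyadenylation signal. The record names mKO2 as the fusion partner but does not state whether it sits at the N- or C-terminus of Cx26. It also does not describe the linker; the "7" in the name may refer to linker length, but this is not confirmed. The cloning method is listed as unknown.

The construct is intended as a localization marker for gap junctions. Connexins assemble into hemichannels that traffic to the plasma membrane and dock with those of neighbouring cells, so the tagged protein should label gap junction plaques at cell–cell contacts in fluorescence microscopy. The reported spectral properties are excitation at 551 nm and emission at 565 nm, which places the signal in the orange range and makes it suitable for combining with green or far-red labels in multicolour imaging.
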