Addgene plasmid #57865: mKO2-Cx26-7
Purpose: Localization: Gap Junctions, Excitation: 551, Emission: 565
Depositing lab: Michael Davidson. Depositing organization: Florida State University, Tallahassee.
Backbone
  Vector backbone: mKO2
  Backbone size w/o insert (bp): 4750
  Vector type: Mammalian Expression
  Selectable markers: Neomycin (select with G418)
Growth in bacteria
  Bacterial resistance: Kanamycin, 50 μg/mL
  Growth temperature: 37°C
  Growth strain: DH5alpha
  Copy number: High Copy
Gene/Insert
  Gene/Insert name: Cx26 (alt names: Rat Beta-2 Connexin 26; NM_001004099.1)
  Species: R. norvegicus (rat)
  Promoter: CMV
  Tag / fusion protein: mKO2
  Cloning method: Unknown
  Sequencing primers: 5′ CMV-F; 3′ SV40pA-R
Terms and licenses: Academic/Nonprofit Terms; Industry Terms: Not Available to Industry
Depositor comments: R. norvegicus (rat) Beta-2 Connexin 26. Excitation = 551; Emission = 565
How to cite: mKO2-Cx26-7 was a gift from Michael Davidson (Addgene plasmid # 57865 ; http://n2t.net/addgene:57865 ; RRID:Addgene_57865)
